Addgene plasmid #223784: pETDuet1_BCL2L13(1-465aa)-EGFP-TEV-GST (I224A/L227A/W276A/I279A/I307A/V310A; deltaLIR1+3+4)
Purpose: Expression of recombinant protein for purification
Depositing lab: Sascha Martens. Depositing organization: University of Vienna. Publication: Reconstitution of BNIP3/NIX-mitophagy initiation reveals hierarchical flexibility of the autophagy machinery. Adriaenssens E, Schaar S, Cook ASI, Stuke JFM, Sawa-Makarska J, Nguyen TN, Ren X, Schuschnig M, Romanov J, Khuu G, Uoselis L, Lazarou M, Hummer G, Hurley JH, Martens S. Nat Cell Biol. 2025 Jul 25. doi: 10.1038/s41556-025-01712-y. PubMed 40715440.
Backbone
  Vector backbone: pET-Duet
  Vector type: Bacterial Expression
Growth in bacteria
  Bacterial resistance: Ampicillin, 100 μg/mL
  Growth temperature: 37°C
  Growth strain: DH5alpha
  Copy number: Unknown
Gene/Insert
  Gene/Insert name: BCL2L13 soluble part
  Species: H. sapiens (human)
  Mutation: I224A/L227A/W276A/I279A/I307A/V310A; deletion of LIR1+3+4
  Entrez Gene: BCL2L13 (a.k.a. BCL-RAMBO, Bcl2-L-13, MIL1)
  Tag / fusion protein: EGFP-TEV-GST (C terminal on insert)
  Cloning method: Gibson Cloning
Terms and licenses: Academic/Nonprofit Terms; Industry Terms: Not Available to Industry
Depositor comments: Internal #: SMc2462 . Please visit https://doi.org/10.1101/2024.08.28.609967 for bioRxiv preprint.
How to cite: pETDuet1_BCL2L13(1-465aa)-EGFP-TEV-GST (I224A/L227A/W276A/I279A/I307A/V310A; deltaLIR1+3+4) was a gift from Sascha Martens (Addgene plasmid # 223784 ; http://n2t.net/addgene:223784 ; RRID:Addgene_223784)
