[The description below was written by a language model from this plasmid's Addgene catalogue record and pLannotate feature annotations shown in this document.]
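Description:
pETDuet1_BCL2L13(1-465aa)-EGFP-TEV-GST (I224A/L227A/W276A/I279A/I307A/V310A; deltaLIR1+3+4) is an 8.2 kb bacterial expression plasmid built by Gibson cloning in the pET-Duet backbone for producing recombinant protein for purification. It carries a ColE1/pBR322-type origin together with the rop gene and bom region, an f1 origin, and the β-lactamase gene for ampicillin selection. The backbone also encodes the lac repressor (lacI) from its own promoter. As expected for a Duet vector, two T7 promoter/lac operator units are annotated. The first is followed by a T7 gene 10 ribosome binding site but no annotated coding sequence, so it appears to be empty, while the insert lies downstream of the second unit and ends at a T7 terminator. Expression therefore depends on a host supplying T7 RNA polymerase and is inducible with IPTG.

The payload is the soluble portion of human BCL2L13 (residues 1-465, also called BCL-RAMBO), fused at its C terminus to a GFP (listed as EGFP in the catalogue, annotated as mEGFP in the feature table), a TEV protease cleavage site and Schistosoma japonicum GST. GST allows glutathione affinity capture, and TEV cleavage would release a fluorescent BCL2L13-GFP protein. The six alanine substitutions fall in three pairs, which the record describes as eliminating LIR1, LIR3 and LIR4. LIR conventionally stands for LC3-interacting region, the motif through which autophagy receptors bind ATG8-family proteins. Short S-tag and SET1 fragments annotated after GST are probably vector remnants, and the record does not show whether they are translated. The associated publication concerns reconstitution of mitophagy initiation, consistent with use as a LIR-deficient comparison protein in such assays.
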