Features (pLannotate 1.2.2; 24 found; start..end, strand, type, name):
      3..27      +  protein_bind   lac operator: The lac repressor binds to the lac operator to inhibit transcription in E. coli. This inhibition can be relieved by adding lactose or isopropyl-β-D-thiogalactopyranoside (IPTG). lac repressor encoded by lacI
     42..64      +  RBS            RBS: efficient ribosome binding site from bacteriophage T7 gene 10 (Olins and Rangwala, 1989)
    214..232     +  promoter       T7 promoter: promoter for bacteriophage T7 RNA polymerase
    233..257     +  protein_bind   lac operator: The lac repressor binds to the lac operator to inhibit transcription in E. coli. This inhibition can be relieved by adding lactose or isopropyl-β-D-thiogalactopyranoside (IPTG). lac repressor encoded by lacI
    300..1694    +  CDS            BCL2L13: B2L13_HUMAN - Also known as MIL1. Experimental evidence at protein level: Swiss-Prot protein existence level 1. May promote the activation of caspase-3 and apoptosis. From Homo sapiens (Human).
   1707..2420    +  CDS            mEGFP: mEGFP is a basic (constitutively fluorescent) green fluorescent protein published in 2002, derived from Aequorea victoria. It has moderate acid sensitivity.
   2433..2453    +  CDS            TEV site: tobacco etch virus (TEV) protease recognition and cleavage site
   2484..3136    +  CDS            GST (fragment): glutathione S-transferase from Schistosoma japonicum
   3150..3191    +  CDS            S-Tag (fragment): affinity and epitope tag derived from pancreatic ribonuclease A
   3221..3238    +  CDS            SET1 (fragment): solubility-enhancement tag derived from T7 phage gene 10B
   3246..3293    +  terminator     T7 terminator: transcription terminator for bacteriophage T7 RNA polymerase
   3330..3785    +  rep_origin     f1 ori (sequence partly withheld): f1 bacteriophage origin of replication; arrow indicates direction of (+) strand synthesis
   3900..4760    -  CDS            AmpR: β-lactamase; bla; confers resistance to ampicillin, carbenicillin, and related antibiotics
   4761..4853    -  promoter       AmpR promoter: bla
   4934..5522    +  rep_origin     ori: high-copy-number ColE1/pMB1/pBR322/pUC origin of replication
   5708..5847    -  misc_feature   bom: basis of mobility region from pBR322
   5949..6140    -  CDS            rop: Rop protein, which maintains plasmids at low copy number; rop
   6157..6537    +  CDS            YPB1_ECOLX: Protein predicted: Swiss-Prot protein existence level 4. From Escherichia coli.
   6599..6663    -  CDS            TcR (fragment): tetracycline efflux protein; tet; confers resistance to tetracycline
   6678..6699    -  protein_bind   CAP binding site: CAP binding activates transcription in the presence of cAMP. E. coli catabolite activator protein
   6712..7794    -  CDS            lacI: lac repressor; lacI; The lac repressor binds to the lac operator to inhibit transcription in E. coli. This inhibition can be relieved by adding lactose or isopropyl-β-D-thiogalactopyranoside (IPTG).
   7795..7872    -  promoter       lacI promoter: lacI
   7880..8159    -  CDS            TcR (fragment): tetracycline efflux protein; tet; confers resistance to tetracycline
   8185..2       +  promoter       T7 promoter (across the origin): promoter for bacteriophage T7 RNA polymerase
>Addgene plasmid #223784 | pETDuet1_BCL2L13(1-465aa)-EGFP-TEV-GST (I224A/L227A/W276A/I279A/I307A/V310A; deltaLIR1+3+4) | addgene full sequence | sequence record 448415 | Addgene NGS Result
GGGGAATTGTGAGCGGATAACAATTCCCCTCTAGAAATAATTTTGTTTAACTTTAAGAAGGAGATATACC
ATGGGCAGCAGCCATCACCATCATCACCACAGCCAGGATCCGAATTCGAGCTCGGCGCGCCTGCAGGTCG
ACAAGCTTGCGGCCGCATAATGCTTAAGTCGAACAGAAAGTAATCGTATTGTACACGGCCGCATAATCGA
AATTAATACGACTCACTATAGGGGAATTGTGAGCGGATAACAATTCCCCATCTTAGTATATTAGTTAAGT
ATAAGAAGGAGATATACATATGGCGTCCTCTTCTACTGTGCCTCTGGGATTTCACTATGAAACAAAGTAT
GTTGTTCTCAGCTACTTGGGACTCCTCTCTCAAGAGAAGCTGCAAGAGCAACATCTTTCCTCACCCCAAG
GGGTTCAACTAGATATAGCTTCACAATCTCTGGATCAAGAAATTTTATTAAAAGTTAAAACTGAAATTGA
AGAAGAGCTAAAATCTCTGGACAAAGAAATTTCTGAAGCCTTCACCAGCACAGGCTTTGACCGTCACACT
TCTCCAGTGTTCAGCCCTGCCAATCCAGAAAGCTCAATGGAAGACTGCTTGGCCCATCTTGGAGAAAAAG
TGTCCCAGGAACTGAAAGAGCCTCTCCATAAAGCATTGCAAATGCTCCTGAGCCAGCCAGTGACATATCA
GGCATTTCGGGAATGTACACTGGAGACCACAGTTCATGCCAGCGGCTGGAATAAGATTTTGGTGCCTCTG
GTTTTGCTACGACAAATGCTTTTGGAATTGACAAGACGTGGTCAAGAACCTTTGAGCGCACTGCTGCAGT
TTGGCGTGACATACCTGGAGGACTATTCGGCAGAGTACATCATTCAGCAAGGTGGCTGGGGCACTGTGTT
TAGTCTTGAGTCAGAGGAGGAGGAATACCCTGGAATCACTGCAGAAGATAGCAATGACGCTTACATCGCG
CCCAGCGACAACTCTGGACAAGTCAGTCCCCCAGAGTCTCCAACTGTGACCACTTCCTGGCAGTCTGAGA
GCTTACCTGTGTCACTGTCAGCTAGCCAGAGTTGGCACACAGAAAGCCTGCCAGTGTCACTAGGCCCTGA
GTCCGCGCAGCAGGCTGCAATGGATCCTGAAGAAGTGAAAAGCTTAGACAGCAACGGAGCTGGAGAGAAG
AGTGAGAACAACTCCTCTAATTCTGACGCTGTGCACGCGGAGAAAGAAGAGGTGCCCGAGGGCATGGAAG
AGGCTGCTGTGGCTTCTGTGGTCTTGCCAGCGCGGGAGCTGCAAGAGGCACTTCCTGAAGCCCCAGCTCC
CTTGCTTCCACATATCACTGCCACCTCCCTGCTGGGGACAAGGGAACCTGACACAGAAGTGATCACAGTT
GAGAAATCCAGCCCTGCTACATCTCTGTTTGTAGAACTTGATGAAGAAGAGGTGAAAGCAGCAACAACTG
AACCTACTGAAGTGGAGGAGGTGGTCCCCGCACTGGAACCCACAGAAACGCTGCTGAGTGAGAAGGAGAT
AAACGCAAGGGAAGAGAGCCTTGTGGAAGAGCTGTCCCCTGCCAGCGAGAAGAAGCCCGTGCCGCCGTCT
GAGGGCAAGTCTAGACTGTCCCCCGCCGGTGAGATGAAGCCCATGCCGCTGTCTGAGGGCAAGTCTATAC
TGCTGTTTGGAGGAGGCGGCGGCGGCGTGAGCAAGGGCGAGGAGCTGTTCACCGGGGTGGTGCCCATCCT
GGTCGAGCTGGACGGCGACGTAAACGGCCACAAGTTCAGCGTGTCCGGCGAGGGCGAGGGCGATGCCACC
TACGGCAAGCTGACCCTGAAGTTCATCTGCACCACCGGCAAGCTGCCCGTGCCCTGGCCCACCCTCGTGA
CCACCCTGACCTACGGCGTGCAGTGCTTCAGCCGCTACCCCGACCACATGAAGCAGCACGACTTCTTCAA
GTCCGCCATGCCCGAAGGCTACGTCCAGGAGCGCACCATCTTCTTCAAGGACGACGGCAACTACAAGACC
CGCGCCGAGGTGAAGTTCGAGGGCGACACCCTGGTGAACCGCATCGAGCTGAAGGGCATCGACTTCAAGG
AGGACGGCAACATCCTGGGGCACAAGCTGGAGTACAACTACAACAGCCACAACGTCTATATCATGGCCGA
CAAGCAGAAGAACGGCATCAAGGTGAACTTCAAGATCCGCCACAACATCGAGGACGGCAGCGTGCAGCTC
GCCGACCACTACCAGCAGAACACCCCCATCGGCGACGGCCCCGTGCTGCTGCCCGACAACCACTACCTGA
GCACCCAGTCCAAGCTGAGCAAAGACCCCAACGAGAAGCGCGATCACATGGTCCTGCTGGAGTTCGTGAC
CGCCGCCGGGATCACTCTCGGCATGGACGAGCTGTACAAGGGCGGCAGTGGCGAAAACCTGTATTTTCAG
GGCGGATCACTGGTTCCGCGTGGATCCGGCGGATCCCCTATACTAGGTTATTGGAAAATTAAGGGCCTTG
TGCAACCCACTCGACTTCTTTTGGAATATCTTGAAGAAAAATATGAAGAGCATTTGTATGAGCGCGATGA
AGGTGATAAATGGCGAAACAAAAAGTTTGAATTGGGTTTGGAGTTTCCCAATCTTCCTTATTATATTGAT
GGTGATGTTAAATTAACACAGTCTATGGCCATCATACGTTATATAGCTGACAAGCACAACATGTTGGGTG
GTTGTCCAAAAGAGCGTGCAGAGATTTCAATGCTTGAAGGAGCGGTTTTGGATATTAGATACGGTGTTTC
GAGAATTGCATATAGTAAAGACTTTGAAACTCTCAAAGTTGATTTTCTTAGCAAGCTACCTGAAATGCTG
AAAATGTTCGAAGATCGTTTATGTCATAAAACATATTTAAATGGTGATCATGTAACCCATCCTGACTTCA
TGTTGTATGACGCTCTTGATGTTGTTTTATACATGGACCCAATGTGCCTGGATGCGTTCCCAAAATTAGT
TTGTTTTAAAAAACGTATTGAAGCTATCCCACAAATTGATAAGTACTTGAAATCCAGCAAGTATATAGCA
TGGCCTTTGCAGGGCTGGCAAGCCACGTTTGGTGGTGGCGACCATCCTCCAAAATAGCTCGAGTCTGGTA
AAGAAACCGCTGCTGCGAAATTTGAACGCCAGCACATGGACTCGTCTACTAGCGCAGCTTAATTAACCTA
GGCTGCTGCCACCGCTGAGCAATAACTAGCATAACCCCTTGGGGCCTCTAAACGGGTCTTGAGGGGTTTT
TTGCTGAAAGGAGGAACTATATCCGGATTGGCGAATGGG
[124 nt withheld, positions 3330-3453]
C
[91 nt withheld, positions 3455-3545]
A
[49 nt withheld, positions 3547-3595]
CCTTTGACGTTGGAGTCCACGTTCTTT
[37 nt withheld, positions 3623-3659]
ACCCTATCTCGGTCTATTCTTTTGATTTATAAGGGATTTTGCCGATTTCGGCCTATTGGTTAAAAAATGA
GCTGATTTAACAAAAATTTAACGCGAATTTTAACAAAATATTAACGTTTACAATTTCTGGCGGCACGATG
GCATGAGATTATCAAAAAGGATCTTCACCTAGATCCTTTTAAATTAAAAATGAAGTTTTAAATCAATCTA
AAGTATATATGAGTAAACTTGGTCTGACAGTTACCAATGCTTAATCAGTGAGGCACCTATCTCAGCGATC
TGTCTATTTCGTTCATCCATAGTTGCCTGACTCCCCGTCGTGTAGATAACTACGATACGGGAGGGCTTAC
CATCTGGCCCCAGTGCTGCAATGATACCGCGAGACCCACGCTCACCGGCTCCAGATTTATCAGCAATAAA
CCAGCCAGCCGGAAGGGCCGAGCGCAGAAGTGGTCCTGCAACTTTATCCGCCTCCATCCAGTCTATTAAT
TGTTGCCGGGAAGCTAGAGTAAGTAGTTCGCCAGTTAATAGTTTGCGCAACGTTGTTGCCATTGCTACAG
GCATCGTGGTGTCACGCTCGTCGTTTGGTATGGCTTCATTCAGCTCCGGTTCCCAACGATCAAGGCGAGT
TACATGATCCCCCATGTTGTGCAAAAAAGCGGTTAGCTCCTTCGGTCCTCCGATCGTTGTCAGAAGTAAG
TTGGCCGCAGTGTTATCACTCATGGTTATGGCAGCACTGCATAATTCTCTTACTGTCATGCCATCCGTAA
GATGCTTTTCTGTGACTGGTGAGTACTCAACCAAGTCATTCTGAGAATAGTGTATGCGGCGACCGAGTTG
CTCTTGCCCGGCGTCAATACGGGATAATACCGCGCCACATAGCAGAACTTTAAAAGTGCTCATCATTGGA
AAACGTTCTTCGGGGCGAAAACTCTCAAGGATCTTACCGCTGTTGAGATCCAGTTCGATGTAACCCACTC
GTGCACCCAACTGATCTTCAGCATCTTTTACTTTCACCAGCGTTTCTGGGTGAGCAAAAACAGGAAGGCA
AAATGCCGCAAAAAAGGGAATAAGGGCGACACGGAAATGTTGAATACTCATACTCTTCCTTTTTCAATCA
TGATTGAAGCATTTATCAGGGTTATTGTCTCATGAGCGGATACATATTTGAATGTATTTAGAAAAATAAA
CAAATAGGTCATGACCAAAATCCCTTAACGTGAGTTTTCGTTCCACTGAGCGTCAGACCCCGTAGAAAAG
ATCAAAGGATCTTCTTGAGATCCTTTTTTTCTGCGCGTAATCTGCTGCTTGCAAACAAAAAAACCACCGC
TACCAGCGGTGGTTTGTTTGCCGGATCAAGAGCTACCAACTCTTTTTCCGAAGGTAACTGGCTTCAGCAG
AGCGCAGATACCAAATACTGTCCTTCTAGTGTAGCCGTAGTTAGGCCACCACTTCAAGAACTCTGTAGCA
CCGCCTACATACCTCGCTCTGCTAATCCTGTTACCAGTGGCTGCTGCCAGTGGCGATAAGTCGTGTCTTA
CCGGGTTGGACTCAAGACGATAGTTACCGGATAAGGCGCAGCGGTCGGGCTGAACGGGGGGTTCGTGCAC
ACAGCCCAGCTTGGAGCGAACGACCTACACCGAACTGAGATACCTACAGCGTGAGCTATGAGAAAGCGCC
ACGCTTCCCGAAGGGAGAAAGGCGGACAGGTATCCGGTAAGCGGCAGGGTCGGAACAGGAGAGCGCACGA
GGGAGCTTCCAGGGGGAAACGCCTGGTATCTTTATAGTCCTGTCGGGTTTCGCCACCTCTGACTTGAGCG
TCGATTTTTGTGATGCTCGTCAGGGGGGCGGAGCCTATGGAAAAACGCCAGCAACGCGGCCTTTTTACGG
TTCCTGGCCTTTTGCTGGCCTTTTGCTCACATGTTCTTTCCTGCGTTATCCCCTGATTCTGTGGATAACC
GTATTACCGCCTTTGAGTGAGCTGATACCGCTCGCCGCAGCCGAACGACCGAGCGCAGCGAGTCAGTGAG
CGAGGAAGCGGAAGAGCGCCTGATGCGGTATTTTCTCCTTACGCATCTGTGCGGTATTTCACACCGCAAT
GGTGCACTCTCAGTACAATCTGCTCTGATGCCGCATAGTTAAGCCAGTATACACTCCGCTATCGCTACGT
GACTGGGTCATGGCTGCGCCCCGACACCCGCCAACACCCGCTGACGCGCCCTGACGGGCTTGTCTGCTCC
CGGCATCCGCTTACAGACAAGCTGTGACCGTCTCCGGGAGCTGCATGTGTCAGAGGTTTTCACCGTCATC
ACCGAAACGCGCGAGGCAGCTGCGGTAAAGCTCATCAGCGTGGTCGTGAAGCGATTCACAGATGTCTGCC
TGTTCATCCGCGTCCAGCTCGTTGAGTTTCTCCAGAAGCGTTAATGTCTGGCTTCTGATAAAGCGGGCCA
TGTTAAGGGCGGTTTTTTCCTGTTTGGTCACTGATGCCTCCGTGTAAGGGGGATTTCTGTTCATGGGGGT
AATGATACCGATGAAACGAGAGAGGATGCTCACGATACGGGTTACTGATGATGAACATGCCCGGTTACTG
GAACGTTGTGAGGGTAAACAACTGGCGGTATGGATGCGGCGGGACCAGAGAAAAATCACTCAGGGTCAAT
GCCAGCGCTTCGTTAATACAGATGTAGGTGTTCCACAGGGTAGCCAGCAGCATCCTGCGATGCAGATCCG
GAACATAATGGTGCAGGGCGCTGACTTCCGCGTTTCCAGACTTTACGAAACACGGAAACCGAAGACCATT
CATGTTGTTGCTCAGGTCGCAGACGTTTTGCAGCAGCAGTCGCTTCACGTTCGCTCGCGTATCGGTGATT
CATTCTGCTAACCAGTAAGGCAACCCCGCCAGCCTAGCCGGGTCCTCAACGACAGGAGCACGATCATGCT
AGTCATGCCCCGCGCCCACCGGAAGGAGCTGACTGGGTTGAAGGCTCTCAAGGGCATCGGTCGAGATCCC
GGTGCCTAATGAGTGAGCTAACTTACATTAATTGCGTTGCGCTCACTGCCCGCTTTCCAGTCGGGAAACC
TGTCGTGCCAGCTGCATTAATGAATCGGCCAACGCGCGGGGAGAGGCGGTTTGCGTATTGGGCGCCAGGG
TGGTTTTTCTTTTCACCAGTGAGACGGGCAACAGCTGATTGCCCTTCACCGCCTGGCCCTGAGAGAGTTG
CAGCAAGCGGTCCACGCTGGTTTGCCCCAGCAGGCGAAAATCCTGTTTGATGGTGGTTAACGGCGGGATA
TAACATGAGCTGTCTTCGGTATCGTCGTATCCCACTACCGAGATGTCCGCACCAACGCGCAGCCCGGACT
CGGTAATGGCGCGCATTGCGCCCAGCGCCATCTGATCGTTGGCAACCAGCATCGCAGTGGGAACGATGCC
CTCATTCAGCATTTGCATGGTTTGTTGAAAACCGGACATGGCACTCCAGTCGCCTTCCCGTTCCGCTATC
GGCTGAATTTGATTGCGAGTGAGATATTTATGCCAGCCAGCCAGACGCAGACGCGCCGAGACAGAACTTA
ATGGGCCCGCTAACAGCGCGATTTGCTGGTGACCCAATGCGACCAGATGCTCCACGCCCAGTCGCGTACC
GTCTTCATGGGAGAAAATAATACTGTTGATGGGTGTCTGGTCAGAGACATCAAGAAATAACGCCGGAACA
TTAGTGCAGGCAGCTTCCACAGCAATGGCATCCTGGTCATCCAGCGGATAGTTAATGATCAGCCCACTGA
CGCGTTGCGCGAGAAGATTGTGCACCGCCGCTTTACAGGCTTCGACGCCGCTTCGTTCTACCATCGACAC
CACCACGCTGGCACCCAGTTGATCGGCGCGAGATTTAATCGCCGCGACAATTTGCGACGGCGCGTGCAGG
GCCAGACTGGAGGTGGCAACGCCAATCAGCAACGACTGTTTGCCCGCCAGTTGTTGTGCCACGCGGTTGG
GAATGTAATTCAGCTCCGCCATCGCCGCTTCCACTTTTTCCCGCGTTTTCGCAGAAACGTGGCTGGCCTG
GTTCACCACGCGGGAAACGGTCTGATAAGAGACACCGGCATACTCTGCGACATCGTATAACGTTACTGGT
TTCACATTCACCACCCTGAATTGACTCTCTTCCGGGCGCTATCATGCCATACCGCGAAAGGTTTTGCGCC
ATTCGATGGTGTCCGGGATCTCGACGCTCTCCCTTATGCGACTCCTGCATTAGGAAGCAGCCCAGTAGTA
GGTTGAGGCCGTTGAGCACCGCCGCCGCAAGGAATGGTGCATGCAAGGAGATGGCGCCCAACAGTCCCCC
GGCCACGGGGCCTGCCACCATACCCACGCCGAAACAAGCGCTCATGAGCCCGAAGTGGCGAGCCCGATCT
TCCCCATCGGTGATGTCGGCGATATAGGCGCCAGCAACCGCACCTGTGGCGCCGGTGATGCCGGCCACGA
TGCGTCCGGCGTAGAGGATCGAGATCGATCTCGATCCCGCGAAATTAATACGACTCACTATA
